>Addgene plasmid #109935 | pHH0103_RAB5A_Ras | addgene full sequence | sequence record 215186 | Addgene NGS Result
TTGACAATTAATCATCGGCTCGTATAATGTGTGGAATTGTGAGCGGATAACAATTTCACACAGGAAACAG
CCAGTCCGTTTAGGTGTTTTCACGAGCACTTCACCAACAAGGACCATAGATTATGAAAATCGAAGAACAC
CATCACCATCACCATTCCAGCGGTAAGCTTATGTCCCCTATACTAGGTTATTGGAAAATTAAGGGCCTTG
TGCAACCCACTCGACTTCTTTTGGAATATCTTGAAGAAAAATATGAAGAGCATTTGTATGAGCGCGATGA
AGGTGATAAATGGCGAAACAAAAAGTTTGAATTGGGTTTGGAGTTTCCCAATCTTCCTTATTATATTGAT
GGTGATGTTAAATTAACACAGTCTATGGCCATCATACGTTATATAGCTGACAAGCACAACATGTTGGGTG
GTTGTCCAAAAGAGCGTGCAGAGATTTCAATGCTTGAAGGAGCGGTTTTGGATATTAGATACGGTGTTTC
GAGAATTGCATATAGTAAAGACTTTGAAACTCTCAAAGTTGATTTTCTTAGCAAGCTACCTGAAATGCTG
AAAATGTTCGAAGATCGTTTATGTCATAAAACATATTTAAATGGTGATCATGTAACCCATCCTGACTTCA
TGTTGTATGACGCTCTTGATGTTGTTTTATACATGGACCCAATGTGCCTGGATGCGTTCCCAAAATTAGT
TTGTTTTAAAAAACGTATTGAAGCTATCCCACAAATTGATAAGTACTTGAAATCCAGCAAGTATATAGCA
TGGCCTTTGCAGGGCTGGCAAGCCACGTTTGGTGGTGGCGACCATCCTCCAAAATCGGATCTGGAAGTTC
TGTTCCAGGGGCCCCTGTCCAGCGGTCTGGTTCCGCGTGGTTCCGGTACCGCGGCCCAGCCGGCCGGTAA
CAAAATTTGTCAGTTCAAACTGGTTCTGCTGGGTGAAAGCGCAGTTGGTAAAAGCAGCCTGGTGCTGCGT
TTTGTTAAAGGTCAGTTTCACGAATTTCAAGAGTCAACCATTGGTGCAGCATTTCTGACCCAGACCGTTT
GTCTGGATGATACCACCGTTAAATTTGAAATCTGGGATACCGCAGGTCAAGAACGTTATCATAGCCTGGC
ACCGATGTATTATCGTGGTGCACAGGCAGCAATTGTGGTTTATGATATTACCAACGAAGAAAGCTTTGCC
CGTGCAAAAAATTGGGTTAAAGAACTGCAGCGTCAGGCAAGCCCGAATATTGTTATTGCACTGAGCGGTA
ATAAAGCCGATCTGGCAAATAAACGTGCCGTGGATTTCCAAGAGGCACAGAGCTATGCAGATGATAATAG
CCTGCTGTTTATGGAAACCAGCGCAAAAACCAGCATGAATGTGAACGAAATCTTTATGGCGATCGCAAAA
AAACTGCCGAAAAATGAACCGCAGAATGCGGCCGCATA
[142 nt withheld, positions 1439-1580]
C
[98 nt withheld, positions 1582-1679]
AGTTTGTACTGGTGACGAAACTCAGTGTCTAGCTAGAGTGGC
[149 nt withheld, positions 1722-1870]
T
[41 nt withheld, positions 1872-1912]
T
[62 nt withheld, positions 1914-1975]
A
[35 nt withheld, positions 1977-2011]
CCTCCCTCAATCGGTTGAATGTCGCCCTTTTGTCTTTGGCGCTGGTAAACCATATGAA
[86 nt withheld, positions 2070-2155]
T
[54 nt withheld, positions 2157-2210]
CTAGCGCCGCCCTATACCTTGTCTGCCTCCCCGCGTTGCGTCGCGGTGCATGGAGCCGGGCCACCTCGAC
CTGAATGGAAGCCGGCGGCACCTCGCTAACGGATTCACCACTCCAAGAATTGGAGCCAATCAATTCTTGC
GGAGAACTGTGAATGCGCAAACCAACCCTTGGCAGAACATATCCATCGCGTCCGCCATCTCCAGCAGCCG
CACGCGGCGCATCTCGGGCAGCGTTGGGTCCTGGCCACGGGTGCGCATGATCGTGCTCCTGTCGTTGAGG
ACCCGGCTAGGCTGGCGGGGTTGCCTTACTGGTTAGCAGAATGAATCACCGATACGCGAGCGAACGTGAA
GCGACTGCTGCTGCAAAACGTCTGCGACCTGAGCAACAACATGAATGGTCTTCGGTTTCCGTGTTTCGTA
AAGTCTGGAAACGCGGAAGTCAGCGCCCTGCACCATTATGTTCCGGATCTGCATCGCAGGATGCTGCTGG
CTACCCTGTGGAACACCTACATCTGTATTAACGAAGCGCTGGCATTGACCCTGAGTGATTTTTCTCTGGT
CCCGCCGCATCCATACCGCCAGTTGTTTACCCTCACAACGTTCCAGTAACCGGGCATGTTCATCATCAGT
AACCCGTATCGTGAGCATCCTCTCTCGTTTCATCGGTATCATTACCCCCATGAACAGAAATCCCCCTTAC
ACGGAGGCATCAGTGACCAAACAGGAAAAAACCGCCCTTAACATGGCCCGCTTTATCAGAAGCCAGACAT
TAACGCTTCTGGAGAAACTCAACGAGCTGGACGCGGATGAACAGGCAGACATCTGTGAATCGCTTCACGA
CCACGCTGATGAGCTTTACCGCAGGATCCGCGAAATTGTAAGCGTTAATATTTTGTTAAAATTCGCGTTA
AATTTTTGTTAAATCAGCTCATTTTTTAACCAATAGGCCGAAATCGGCAAAATCCCTTATAAATCAAAAG
AATAGACCGAGATAGGGT
[37 nt withheld, positions 3209-3245]
AAAGAACGTGGACTCCAACGTCAAAGG
[49 nt withheld, positions 3273-3321]
T
[91 nt withheld, positions 3323-3413]
G
[124 nt withheld, positions 3415-3538]
CGCGGATCCTGCCTCGCGCGTTTCGGTGATGACGGTGAAAACCTCTGACACATGCAGCTCCCGGAGACGG
TCACAGCTTGTCTGTAAGCGGATGCCGGGAGCAGACAAGCCCGTCAGGGCGCGTCAGCGGGTGTTGGCGG
GTGTCGGGGCGCAGCCATGACCCAGTCACGTAGCGATAGCGGAGTGTATACTGGCTTAACTATGCGGCAT
CAGAGCAGATTGTACTGAGAGTGCACCATATGCGGTGTGAAATACCGCACAGATGCGTAAGGAGAAAATA
CCGCATCAGGCGCTCTTCCGCTTCCTCGCTCACTGACTCGCTGCGCTCGGTCGTTCGGCTGCGGCGAGCG
GTATCAGCTCACTCAAAGGCGGTAATACGGTTATCCACAGAATCAGGGGATAACGCAGGAAAGAACATGT
GAGCAAAAGGCCAGCAAAAGGCCAGGAACCGTAAAAAGGCCGCGTTGCTGGCGTTTTTCCATAGGCTCCG
CCCCCCTGACGAGCATCACAAAAATCGACGCTCAAGTCAGAGGTGGCGAAACCCGACAGGACTATAAAGA
TACCAGGGTTTCCCCCTGGAAGCTCCCTCGTGCGCTCTCCTGTTCCGACCCTGCCGCTTACCGGATACCT
GTCCGCCTTTCTCCCTTCGGGAAGCGTGGCGCTTTCTCATAGCTCACGCTGTAGGTATCTCAGTTCGGTG
TAGGTCGTTCGCTCCAAGCTGGGCTGTGTGCACGAACCCCCCGTTCAGCCCGACCGCTGCGCCTTATCCG
GTAACTATCGTCTTGAGTCCAACCCGGTAAGACACGACTTATCGCCACTGGCAGCAGCCACTGGTAACAG
GATTAGCAGAGCGAGGTATGTAGGCGGTGCTACAGAGTTCTTGAAGTGGTGGCCTAACTACGGCTACACT
AGAAGGACAGTATTTGGTATCTGCGCTCTGCTGAAGCCAGTTACCTTCGGAAAAAGAGTTGGTAGCTCTT
GATCCGGCAAACAAACCACCGCTGGTAGCGGTGGTTTTTTTGTTTGCAAGCAGCAGATTACGCGCAGAAA
AAAAGGATCTCAAGAAGATCCTTTGATCTTTTCTACGGGGTCTGACGCTCAGTGGAACGAAAACTCACGT
TAAGGGATTTTGGTCATGAGATTATCAAAAAGGATCTTCACCTAGATCCTTTTAAATTAAAAATGAAGTT
TTAAATCAATCTAAAGTATATATGAGTAAACTTGGTCTGACAGTTACCAATGCTTAATCAGTGAGGCACC
TATCTCAGCGATCTGTCTATTTCGTTCATCCATAGTTGCCTGACTCCCCGTCGTGTAGATAACTACGATA
CGGGAGGGCTTACCATCTGGCCCCAGTGCTGCAATGATACCGCGAGACCCACGCTCACCGGCTCCAGATT
TATCAGCAATAAACCAGCCAGCCGGAAGGGCCGAGCGCAGAAGTGGTCCTGCAACTTTATCCGCCTCCAT
CCAGTCTATTAATTGTTGCCGGGAAGCTAGAGTAAGTAGTTCGCCAGTTAATAGTTTGCGCAACGTTGTT
GCCATTGCTGCAGGCATCGTGGTGTCACGCTCGTCGTTTGGTATGGCTTCATTCAGCTCCGGTTCCCAAC
GATCAAGGCGAGTTACATGATCCCCCATGTTGTGCAAAAAAGCGGTTAGCTCCTTCGGTCCTCCGATCGT
TGTCAGAAGTAAGTTGGCCGCAGTGTTATCACTCATGGTTATGGCAGCACTGCATAATTCTCTTACTGTC
ATGCCATCCGTAAGATGCTTTTCTGTGACTGGTGAGTACTCAACCAAGTCATTCTGAGAATAGTGTATGC
GGCGACCGAGTTGCTCTTGCCCGGCGTCAACACGGGATAATACCGCGCCACATAGCAGAACTTTAAAAGT
GCTCATCATTGGAAAACGTTCTTCGGGGCGAAAACTCTCAAGGATCTTACCGCTGTTGAGATCCAGTTCG
ATGTAACCCACTCGTGCACCCAACTGATCTTCAGCATCTTTTACTTTCACCAGCGTTTCTGGGTGAGCAA
AAACAGGAAGGCAAAATGCCGCAAAAAAGGGAATAAGGGCGACACGGAAATGTTGAATACTCATACTCTT
CCTTTTTCAATATTATTGAAGCATTTATCAGGGTTATTGTCTCATGAGCGGATACATATTTGAATGTATT
TAGAAAAATAAACAAATAGGGGTTCCGCGCACATTTCCCCGAAAAGTGCCACCTGACGTCTAAGAAACCA
TTATTATCATGACATTAACCTATAAAAATAGGCGTATCACGAGGCCCTTTCGTCTTCAAGAATTCCCGAC
ACCATCGAATGGTGCAAAACCTTTCGCGGTATGGCATGATAGCGCCCGGAAGAGAGTCAATTCAGGGTGG
TGAATGTGAAACCAGTAACGTTATACGATGTCGCAGAGTATGCCGGTGTCTCTTATCAGACCGTTTCCCG
CGTGGTGAACCAGGCCAGCCACGTTTCTGCGAAAACGCGGGAAAAAGTGGAAGCGGCGATGGCGGAGCTG
AATTACATTCCCAACCGCGTGGCACAACAACTGGCGGGCAAACAGTCGTTGCTGATTGGCGTTGCCACCT
CCAGTCTGGCCCTGCACGCGCCGTCGCAAATTGTCGCGGCGATTAAATCTCGCGCCGATCAACTGGGTGC
CAGCGTGGTGGTGTCGATGGTAGAACGAAGCGGCGTCGAAGCCTGTAAAGCGGCGGTGCACAATCTTCTC
GCGCAACGCGTCAGTGGGCTGATCATTAACTATCCGCTGGATGACCAGGATGCCATTGCTGTGGAAGCTG
CCTGCACTAATGTTCCGGCGTTATTTCTTGATGTCTCTGACCAGACACCCATCAACAGTATTATTTTCTC
CCATGAAGACGGTACGCGACTGGGCGTGGAGCATCTGGTCGCATTGGGTCACCAGCAAATCGCGCTGTTA
GCGGGCCCATTAAGTTCTGTCTCGGCGCGTCTGCGTCTGGCTGGCTGGCATAAATATCTCACTCGCAATC
AAATTCAGCCGATAGCGGAACGGGAAGGCGACTGGAGTGCCATGTCCGGTTTTCAACAAACCATGCAAAT
GCTGAATGAGGGCATCGTTCCCACTGCGATGCTGGTTGCCAACGATCAGATGGCGCTGGGCGCAATGCGC
GCCATTACCGAGTCCGGGCTGCGCGTTGGTGCGGATATCTCGGTAGTGGGATACGACGATACCGAAGACA
GCTCATGTTATATCCCGCCGTTAACCACCATCAAACAGGATTTTCGCCTGCTGGGGCAAACCAGCGTGGA
CCGCTTGCTGCAACTCTCTCAGGGCCAGGCGGTGAAGGGCAATCAGCTGTTGCCCGTCTCACTGGTGAAA
AGAAAAACCACCCTGGCGCCCAATACGCAAACCGCCTCTCCCCGCGCGTTGGCCGATTCATTAATGCAGC
TGGCACGACAGGTTTCCCGACTGGAAAGCGGGCAGTGAGCGCAACGCAATTAATGTAAGTTAGCTCACTC
ATTAGGCACAATTCTCATGTTTGACAGCTTATCATCGACTGCACGGTGCACCAATGCTTCTGGCGTCAGG
CAGCCATCGGAAGCTGTGGTATGGCTGTGCAGGTCGTAAATCACTGCATAATTCGTGTCGCTCAAGGCGC
ACTCCCGTTCTGGATAATGTTTTTTGCGCCGACATCATAACGGTTCTGGCAAATATTCTGAAATGAGCTG
Features (pLannotate 1.2.2; 21 found; start..end, strand, type, name):
      1..29      +  promoter       tac promoter: strong E. coli promoter; hybrid between the trp and lac UV5 promoters
     37..53      +  protein_bind   lac operator: The lac repressor binds to the lac operator to inhibit transcription in E. coli. This inhibition can be relieved by adding lactose or isopropyl-β-D-thiogalactopyranoside (IPTG). lac repressor encoded by lacI
    138..155     +  CDS            6xHis: 6xHis affinity tag
    171..824     +  CDS            GST26_SCHJA: Experimental evidence at protein level: Swiss-Prot protein existence level 1. GST isoenzymes appear to play a central role in the parasite detoxification system. Other functions are also suspected including a role in increasing the solubility of haematin in the parasite gut. From Schistosoma japonicum (Blood fluke).
    873..1436    +  CDS            RAB5A (fragment): RAB5A_BOVIN - Experimental evidence at protein level: Swiss-Prot protein existence level 1. Small GTPase which cycles between active GTP-bound and inactive GDP-bound states. In its active state, binds to a variety of effector proteins to regulate cellular responses such as of intracellular membrane trafficking, from the formation of transport vesicles to their fusion with membranes. Active GTP-bound form is able to recruit to membranes different sets of downstream effectors directly responsible for vesicle formation, movement, tethering and fusion (PubMed:16476778) (By similarity). RAB5A is re
   1443..1490    +  terminator     fd terminator (sequence withheld): central terminator from bacteriophage fd (Otsuka and Kunisawa, 1982)
   1495..1707    +  CDS            M13 gene III (fragment) (sequence partly withheld): pIII; III; minor coat protein
   1722..2192    +  CDS            M13 gene III (fragment) (sequence partly withheld): pIII; III; minor coat protein
   2214..2284    +  CDS            TcR (fragment): tetracycline efflux protein; tet; confers resistance to tetracycline
   2526..2906    -  CDS            YPB1_ECOLX: Protein predicted: Swiss-Prot protein existence level 4. From Escherichia coli.
   2923..3074    +  CDS            rop (fragment): Rop protein, which maintains plasmids at low copy number; rop
   3110..3538    -  rep_origin     f1 ori (sequence partly withheld): f1 bacteriophage origin of replication; arrow indicates direction of (+) strand synthesis
   3547..3586    +  CDS            rop (fragment): Rop protein, which maintains plasmids at low copy number; rop
   3688..3828    +  misc_feature   bom: basis of mobility region from pBR322
   4014..4601    -  rep_origin     ori: high-copy-number ColE1/pMB1/pBR322/pUC origin of replication
   4772..5632    -  CDS            AmpR: β-lactamase; bla; confers resistance to ampicillin, carbenicillin, and related antibiotics
   5633..5737    -  promoter       AmpR promoter: bla
   5846..5923    +  promoter       lacIq promoter: lacI (mutant); In the lacIq allele, a single base change in the promoter boosts expression of the lacI gene about 10-fold.
   5924..7006    +  CDS            lacI: lac repressor; lacI; The lac repressor binds to the lac operator to inhibit transcription in E. coli. This inhibition can be relieved by adding lactose or isopropyl-β-D-thiogalactopyranoside (IPTG).
   7019..7040    +  protein_bind   CAP binding site: CAP binding activates transcription in the presence of cAMP. E. coli catabolite activator protein
   7059..7076    +  promoter       tet promoter (fragment): E. coli promoter for tetracycline efflux protein gene
