[The description below was written by a language model from this plasmid's Addgene catalogue record and pLannotate feature annotations shown in this document.]
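Description:
pHH0103_RAB5A_Ras is a bacterial expression plasmid of about 7.2 kb built on the pHH0103 backbone for producing and purifying the Ras-type GTPase domain of human RAB5A in E. coli. It replicates from a ColE1/pMB1-family origin and carries the pBR322 bom region. The rop gene is annotated only as two fragments separated by an inserted f1 phage origin, and the record lists the plasmid as low copy. Selection is by ampicillin through the β-lactamase gene and its native promoter.

Expression is driven by the hybrid tac promoter followed by a lac operator. The plasmid supplies its own lac repressor from a lacI gene under the enhanced lacIq promoter, so transcription stays repressed until it is induced with IPTG. The open reading frame begins with a 6xHis tag, followed by Schistosoma japonicum glutathione S-transferase and then the RAB5A fragment, which was cloned between SfiI and NotI sites. The annotation tool matched the insert to the bovine orthologue, but the catalogue lists the species as human. The resulting fusion protein can be captured by either metal-chelate or glutathione affinity. An fd phage terminator lies immediately downstream of the insert.

Beyond the terminator are fragments of M13 gene III, a tetracycline-resistance remnant and the f1 origin. These suggest the backbone derives from a phagemid display vector, though they appear to lie outside the expressed cassette here. The plasmid comes from a large collection made to survey peptide ligands of recognition domains, where purified tagged domains such as this would plausibly serve as binding targets. The record itself states only expression and purification as the purpose.
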