Addgene plasmid #109935: pHH0103_RAB5A_Ras
Purpose: Protein expression and purification of RAB5A_Ras
Depositing lab: Sachdev Sidhu. Depositing organization: University of Toronto. Publication: Large-scale survey and database of high affinity ligands for peptide recognition modules. Teyra J, Kelil A, Jain S, Helmy M, Jajodia R, Hooda Y, Gu J, D'Cruz AA, Nicholson SE, Min J, Sudol M, Kim PM, Bader GD, Sidhu SS. Mol Syst Biol. 2020 Dec;16(12):e9310. doi: 10.15252/msb.20199310. PubMed 33438817.
Backbone
  Vector backbone: pHH0103
  Vector type: Bacterial Expression
Growth in bacteria
  Bacterial resistance: Ampicillin, 100 μg/mL
  Growth temperature: 37°C
  Growth strain: DH5alpha
  Copy number: Low Copy
Gene/Insert
  Gene/Insert name: RAB5A_Ras
  Species: H. sapiens (human)
  Cloning method: Restriction Enzyme; 5′ cloning site Sfi1 (unknown if destroyed); 3′ cloning site Not1 (unknown if destroyed)
Terms and licenses: Academic/Nonprofit Terms; Industry Terms: Not Available to Industry
How to cite: pHH0103_RAB5A_Ras was a gift from Sachdev Sidhu (Addgene plasmid # 109935 ; http://n2t.net/addgene:109935 ; RRID:Addgene_109935)
